Addgene plasmid #204958: MsACR1-pmCerulean3-N1
Purpose: Expression of channelrhodopsin MsACR1 fused to mCerulean3 in mammalian cells
Depositing lab: Peter Hegemann. Depositing organization: Humboldt-Universitaet zu Berlin. Publication: Robust optogenetic inhibition with red-light-sensitive anion-conducting channelrhodopsins. Oppermann J, Rozenberg A, Fabrin T, Gonzalez-Cabrera C, Parker R, Beja O, Prigge M, Hegemann P. eLife. 2024 Oct 14;12:RP90100. doi: 10.7554/eLife.90100. PubMed 39401075.
Backbone
  Vector backbone: pEGFP-C1
  Backbone size w/o insert (bp): 3987
  Total vector size (bp): 5427
  Vector type: Mammalian Expression
  Selectable markers: Neomycin (select with G418)
Growth in bacteria
  Bacterial resistance: Kanamycin, 50 μg/mL
  Growth temperature: 37°C
  Growth strain: DH5alpha
  Copy number: High Copy
Gene/Insert
  Gene/Insert name: MsACR1
  Species: Mantoniella squamata
  Insert size (bp): 723
  Promoter: CMV (+enhancer)
  Tag / fusion protein: mCerulean3 (C terminal on insert)
  Cloning method: Gibson Cloning
  Sequencing primers: 5′ CMV-fwd: GCAAATGGGCGGTAGGCGT; 3′ EGFP-C1-rev: AACCATTATAAGCTGCAATAAAC
Terms and licenses: Academic/Nonprofit Terms; Industry Terms: Not Available to Industry
Depositor comments: Please visit https://doi.org/10.1101/2023.06.09.544329 for bioRxiv preprint.
How to cite: MsACR1-pmCerulean3-N1 was a gift from Peter Hegemann (Addgene plasmid # 204958 ; http://n2t.net/addgene:204958 ; RRID:Addgene_204958)
