[The description below was written by a language model from this plasmid's Addgene catalogue record and pLannotate feature annotations shown in this document.]
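Description:
MsACR1-pmCerulean3-N1 is a 5,427 bp mammalian expression plasmid for producing the channelrhodopsin MsACR1 from the green alga Mantoniella squamata as a fusion to the cyan fluorescent protein mCerulean3. The catalogue lists the backbone as pEGFP-C1, although the plasmid name and the layout (fluorescent protein at the C terminus of the insert) correspond to an N1-type arrangement. The two vector families share the same core elements. In bacteria the plasmid replicates from a high-copy ColE1/pUC-type origin and is selected with kanamycin. An f1 origin is also present. A single NeoR/KanR gene (Tn5 aminoglycoside phosphotransferase) serves both hosts. It is driven by the bacterial AmpR promoter for kanamycin resistance in E. coli and by the SV40 enhancer/early promoter, with an HSV TK polyadenylation signal, for G418 selection of mammalian cells.

The expression cassette begins with the human cytomegalovirus immediate early enhancer and promoter. The automated feature table does not annotate MsACR1 itself, but the unannotated stretch between the CMV promoter and the mCerulean3 coding sequence is large enough to hold the recorded 723 bp insert, which was introduced by Gibson cloning. mCerulean3 follows directly downstream, then a remnant of the multiple cloning site and the SV40 polyadenylation signal. Small fragment hits to ble, bGH poly(A) and large T antigen look like backbone remnants or annotation artefacts rather than functional parts.

The associated publication describes MsACR1 as a red-light-sensitive, anion-conducting channelrhodopsin for optogenetic inhibition. The plasmid suits transient or stable expression in cultured mammalian cells, where cyan fluorescence marks expressing cells and shows where the channel is located.
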