Features (pLannotate 1.2.2; 15 found; start..end, strand, type, name):
      8..311     +  enhancer       CMV enhancer: human cytomegalovirus immediate early enhancer
    312..515     +  promoter       CMV promoter: human cytomegalovirus (CMV) immediate early promoter
   1271..1984    +  CDS            mCerulean3: mCerulean3 is a basic (constitutively fluorescent) cyan fluorescent protein published in 2011, derived from Aequorea victoria. It is reported to be a somewhat slowly-maturing monomer with very low acid sensitivity.
   1989..2038    +  misc_feature   MCS (fragment): multiple cloning site
   2055..2139    +  CDS            large T antigen (fragment): large T antigen from SV40 (simian virus 40)
   2162..2283    +  polyA_signal   SV40 poly(A) signal: SV40 polyadenylation signal
   2317..2745    -  rep_origin     f1 ori (sequence partly withheld): f1 bacteriophage origin of replication; arrow indicates direction of (+) strand synthesis
   2772..2876    +  promoter       AmpR promoter: bla
   2878..3235    +  promoter       SV40 promoter: SV40 enhancer and early promoter
   3270..4064    +  CDS            NeoR/KanR: aminoglycoside phosphotransferase from Tn5; aph(3')-II (or nptII); confers resistance to neomycin, kanamycin, and G418 (Geneticin®)
   4085..4237    +  CDS            ble (fragment): BLE_KLEPN - Experimental evidence at protein level: Swiss-Prot protein existence level 1. Binding protein with a strong affinity to the bleomycin family of antibiotics. Binds to CL990; an antimitotic-antibiotic compound. From Klebsiella pneumoniae.
   4296..4343    +  polyA_signal   HSV TK poly(A) signal: herpes simplex virus thymidine kinase polyadenylation signal (Cole and Stacy, 1985)
   4434..4450    -  polyA_signal   bGH poly(A) signal (fragment): bovine growth hormone polyadenylation signal
   4672..5260    +  rep_origin     ori: high-copy-number ColE1/pMB1/pBR322/pUC origin of replication
   5375..5427    +  enhancer       CMV enhancer (fragment): human cytomegalovirus immediate early enhancer
>Addgene plasmid #204958 | MsACR1-pmCerulean3-N1 | addgene full sequence | sequence record 405399 | Addgene NGS Result
AGTTCCGCGTTACATAACTTACGGTAAATGGCCCGCCTGGCTGACCGCCCAACGACCCCCGCCCATTGAC
GTCAATAATGACGTATGTTCCCATAGTAACGCCAATAGGGACTTTCCATTGACGTCAATGGGTGGAGTAT
TTACGGTAAACTGCCCACTTGGCAGTACATCAAGTGTATCATATGCCAAGTACGCCCCCTATTGACGTCA
ATGACGGTAAATGGCCCGCCTGGCATTATGCCCAGTACATGACCTTATGGGACTTTCCTACTTGGCAGTA
CATCTACGTATTAGTCATCGCTATTACCATGGTGATGCGGTTTTGGCAGTACATCAATGGGCGTGGATAG
CGGTTTGACTCACGGGGATTTCCAAGTCTCCACCCCATTGACGTCAATGGGAGTTTGTTTTGGCACCAAA
ATCAACGGGACTTTCCAAAATGTCGTAACAACTCCGCCCCATTGACGCAAATGGGCGGTAGGCGTGTACG
GTGGGAGGTCTATATAAGCAGAGCTGGTTTAGTGAACCGTCAGATCCGCTAGCCACCATGTCCGCCTACG
AGGTGGTGAAGGACATCCGGCTGGTCATCCAGACCATCCTGCTGCTGGCCTTTTATGTGATGGCCGGCTT
CTACCTGTATCAGAAGAAGAAGAAGAGGGCCAGATGGGAGGTGCTGTACATCGCAACCGTGGCAGGCCTG
GCCAACACAATCGGCCTGGCCGCAGGACACCTGGAGCCACTGTCTTTTGCCGCAGAGGGAGTGGGCAAGA
AGACACCATGGCTGCGGTTCAGCTCCTGGATGACCACATGCCCCGTGCTGCTGATCCACCTGAACAATCT
GGCAGGAGAGGAGGTGCAGAACGTGGAGCGCGCCAGCATGCTGGTCATCGAGCTGAATCTGATGGTGCTG
CTGGGCGCCACCTCTAGCTTCACAGATGGCGGCGGCGCCCTGGTGTTCTTTATGCTGAGCTGGCTGGTGT
GCTTTACCATCTTCGTGCAGGCCTGGACAATCTTTAACGAGGCCTTCGCCTCCCTGCCAGCAAAGGCAAG
GCCTCACCTGAATGGCATGATGTTCTGTTTTTACTTCGCCTGGGCAGGATTTGGCGTGCTGTTCGCAGCA
GGACCAGAGGGATGGGGACCCAAGGACAATATCCTGGCCGAGCTGGTGACCATCGCCATGGTGGTGGTGG
ATTTCATCTCTAAGATCGTGTTTGGCTTCATCGGATGGCACCTGAGGTGGCGCGTGCTGAGGGGAGAGGA
CGGCAAGGTGGTGAGCAAGGGCGAGGAGCTGTTCACCGGGGTGGTGCCCATCCTGGTCGAGCTGGACGGC
GACGTAAACGGCCACAAGTTCAGCGTGTCCGGCGAGGGCGAGGGCGATGCCACCTACGGCAAGCTGACCC
TGAAGTTCATCTGCACCACCGGCAAGCTGCCCGTGCCCTGGCCCACCCTCGTGACCACCCTGAGCTGGGG
CGTGCAGTGCTTCGCCCGCTACCCCGACCACATGAAGCAGCACGACTTCTTCAAGTCCGCCATGCCCGAA
GGCTACGTCCAGGAGCGCACCATCTTCTTCAAGGACGACGGCAACTACAAGACCCGCGCCGAGGTGAAGT
TCGAGGGCGACACCCTGGTGAACCGCATCGAGCTGAAGGGCATCGACTTCAAGGAGGACGGCAACATCCT
GGGGCACAAGCTGGAGTACAACGCCATCCACGGCAACGTCTATATCACCGCCGACAAGCAGAAGAACGGC
ATCAAGGCCAACTTCGGCCTCAACTGCAACATCGAGGACGGCAGCGTGCAGCTCGCCGACCACTACCAGC
AGAACACCCCCATCGGCGACGGCCCCGTGCTGCTGCCCGACAACCACTACCTGAGCACCCAGTCCAAGCT
GAGCAAAGACCCCAACGAGAAGCGCGATCACATGGTCCTGCTGGAGTTCGTGACCGCCGCCGGGATCACT
CTCGGCATGGACGAGCTGTACAAGTAGGGAGCTCAAGCTTCGAATTCTGCAGTCGACGGTACCGCGGGCC
CGGGATCCACCGGATCTAGATAACTGATCATAATCAGCCATACCACATTTGTAGAGGTTTTACTTGCTTT
AAAAAACCTCCCACACCTCCCCCTGAACCTGAAACATAAAATGAATGCAATTGTTGTTGTTAACTTGTTT
ATTGCAGCTTATAATGGTTACAAATAAAGCAATAGCATCACAAATTTCACAAATAAAGCATTTTTTTCAC
TGCATTCTAGTTGTGGTTTGTCCAAACTCATCAATGTATCTTAACGCGTAAATTGTAAGCGTTAATATTT
TGTTAAAATTCGCGTTAAATTTTTGTTAAATCAGCTCATTTTTTAACCAATAGGCCGAAATCGGCAAAAT
CCCTTATAAATCAAAAGAATAGACCGAGATAGGGT
[37 nt withheld, positions 2416-2452]
AAAGAACGTGGACTCCAACGTCAAAGG
[49 nt withheld, positions 2480-2528]
T
[91 nt withheld, positions 2530-2620]
G
[124 nt withheld, positions 2622-2745]
CAGGTGGCACTTTTCGGGGAAATGTGCGCGGAACCCCTATTTGTTTATTTTTCTAAATACATTCAAATAT
GTATCCGCTCATGAGACAATAACCCTGATAAATGCTTCAATAATATTGAAAAAGGAAGAGTCCTGAGGCG
GAAAGAACCAGCTGTGGAATGTGTGTCAGTTAGGGTGTGGAAAGTCCCCAGGCTCCCCAGCAGGCAGAAG
TATGCAAAGCATGCATCTCAATTAGTCAGCAACCAGGTGTGGAAAGTCCCCAGGCTCCCCAGCAGGCAGA
AGTATGCAAAGCATGCATCTCAATTAGTCAGCAACCATAGTCCCGCCCCTAACTCCGCCCATCCCGCCCC
TAACTCCGCCCAGTTCCGCCCATTCTCCGCCCCATGGCTGACTAATTTTTTTTATTTATGCAGAGGCCGA
GGCCGCCTCGGCCTCTGAGCTATTCCAGAAGTAGTGAGGAGGCTTTTTTGGAGGCCTAGGCTTTTGCAAA
GATCGATCAAGAGACAGGATGAGGATCGTTTCGCATGATTGAACAAGATGGATTGCACGCAGGTTCTCCG
GCCGCTTGGGTGGAGAGGCTATTCGGCTATGACTGGGCACAACAGACAATCGGCTGCTCTGATGCCGCCG
TGTTCCGGCTGTCAGCGCAGGGGCGCCCGGTTCTTTTTGTCAAGACCGACCTGTCCGGTGCCCTGAATGA
ACTGCAAGACGAGGCAGCGCGGCTATCGTGGCTGGCCACGACGGGCGTTCCTTGCGCAGCTGTGCTCGAC
GTTGTCACTGAAGCGGGAAGGGACTGGCTGCTATTGGGCGAAGTGCCGGGGCAGGATCTCCTGTCATCTC
ACCTTGCTCCTGCCGAGAAAGTATCCATCATGGCTGATGCAATGCGGCGGCTGCATACGCTTGATCCGGC
TACCTGCCCATTCGACCACCAAGCGAAACATCGCATCGAGCGAGCACGTACTCGGATGGAAGCCGGTCTT
GTCGATCAGGATGATCTGGACGAAGAGCATCAGGGGCTCGCGCCAGCCGAACTGTTCGCCAGGCTCAAGG
CGAGCATGCCCGACGGCGAGGATCTCGTCGTGACCCATGGCGATGCCTGCTTGCCGAATATCATGGTGGA
AAATGGCCGCTTTTCTGGATTCATCGACTGTGGCCGGCTGGGTGTGGCGGACCGCTATCAGGACATAGCG
TTGGCTACCCGTGATATTGCTGAAGAGCTTGGCGGCGAATGGGCTGACCGCTTCCTCGTGCTTTACGGTA
TCGCCGCTCCCGATTCGCAGCGCATCGCCTTCTATCGCCTTCTTGACGAGTTCTTCTGAGCGGGACTCTG
GGGTTCGAAATGACCGACCAAGCGACGCCCAACCTGCCATCACGAGATTTCGATTCCACCGCCGCCTTCT
ATGAAAGGTTGGGCTTCGGAATCGTTTTCCGGGACGCCGGCTGGATGATCCTCCAGCGCGGGGATCTCAT
GCTGGAGTTCTTCGCCCACCCTAGGGGGAGGCTAACTGAAACACGGAAGGAGACAATACCGGAAGGAACC
CGCGCTATGACGGCAATAAAAAGACAGAATAAAACGCACGGTGTTGGGTCGTTTGTTCATAAACGCGGGG
TTCGGTCCCAGGGCTGGCACTCTGTCGATACCCCACCGAGACCCCATTGGGGCCAATACGCCCGCGTTTC
TTCCTTTTCCCCACCCCACCCCCCAAGTTCGGGTGAAGGCCCAGGGCTCGCAGCCAACGTCGGGGCGGCA
GGCCCTGCCATAGCCTCAGGTTACTCATATATACTTTAGATTGATTTAAAACTTCATTTTTAATTTAAAA
GGATCTAGGTGAAGATCCTTTTTGATAATCTCATGACCAAAATCCCTTAACGTGAGTTTTCGTTCCACTG
AGCGTCAGACCCCGTAGAAAAGATCAAAGGATCTTCTTGAGATCCTTTTTTTCTGCGCGTAATCTGCTGC
TTGCAAACAAAAAAACCACCGCTACCAGCGGTGGTTTGTTTGCCGGATCAAGAGCTACCAACTCTTTTTC
CGAAGGTAACTGGCTTCAGCAGAGCGCAGATACCAAATACTGTTCTTCTAGTGTAGCCGTAGTTAGGCCA
CCACTTCAAGAACTCTGTAGCACCGCCTACATACCTCGCTCTGCTAATCCTGTTACCAGTGGCTGCTGCC
AGTGGCGATAAGTCGTGTCTTACCGGGTTGGACTCAAGACGATAGTTACCGGATAAGGCGCAGCGGTCGG
GCTGAACGGGGGGTTCGTGCACACAGCCCAGCTTGGAGCGAACGACCTACACCGAACTGAGATACCTACA
GCGTGAGCTATGAGAAAGCGCCACGCTTCCCGAAGGGAGAAAGGCGGACAGGTATCCGGTAAGCGGCAGG
GTCGGAACAGGAGAGCGCACGAGGGAGCTTCCAGGGGGAAACGCCTGGTATCTTTATAGTCCTGTCGGGT
TTCGCCACCTCTGACTTGAGCGTCGATTTTTGTGATGCTCGTCAGGGGGGCGGAGCCTATGGAAAAACGC
CAGCAACGCGGCCTTTTTACGGTTCCTGGCCTTTTGCTGGCCTTTTGCTCACATGTTCTTTCCTGCGTTA
TCCCCTGATTCTGTGGATAACCGTATTACCGCCATGCATTAGTTATTAATAGTAATCAATTACGGGGTCA
TTAGTTCATAGCCCATATATGG
