>Addgene plasmid #204958 | MsACR1-pmCerulean3-N1 | depositor partial sequence | sequence record 399288 | MsACR1
ATGTCCGCCTACGAGGTGGTGAAGGACATCCGGCTGGTCATCCAGACCATCCTGCTGCTGGCCTTTTATG
TGATGGCCGGCTTCTACCTGTATCAGAAGAAGAAGAAGAGGGCCAGATGGGAGGTGCTGTACATCGCAAC
CGTGGCAGGCCTGGCCAACACAATCGGCCTGGCCGCAGGACACCTGGAGCCACTGTCTTTTGCCGCAGAG
GGAGTGGGCAAGAAGACACCATGGCTGCGGTTCAGCTCCTGGATGACCACATGCCCCGTGCTGCTGATCC
ACCTGAACAATCTGGCAGGAGAGGAGGTGCAGAACGTGGAGCGCGCCAGCATGCTGGTCATCGAGCTGAA
TCTGATGGTGCTGCTGGGCGCCACCTCTAGCTTCACAGATGGCGGCGGCGCCCTGGTGTTCTTTATGCTG
AGCTGGCTGGTGTGCTTTACCATCTTCGTGCAGGCCTGGACAATCTTTAACGAGGCCTTCGCCTCCCTGC
CAGCAAAGGCAAGGCCTCACCTGAATGGCATGATGTTCTGTTTTTACTTCGCCTGGGCAGGATTTGGCGT
GCTGTTCGCAGCAGGACCAGAGGGATGGGGACCCAAGGACAATATCCTGGCCGAGCTGGTGACCATCGCC
ATGGTGGTGGTGGATTTCATCTCTAAGATCGTGTTTGGCTTCATCGGATGGCACCTGAGGTGGCGCGTGC
TGAGGGGAGAGGACGGCAAGGTG
